Addgene plasmid #19824: pCAG-RFP-miR-E2-4int
Depositing lab: Zuoshang Xu. Depositing organization: University of Massachusetts, Worcester. Publication: A construct with fluorescent indicators for conditional expression of miRNA. Qiu L, Wang H, Xia X, Zhou H, Xu Z. BMC Biotechnol. 2008 Oct 7;8:77. doi: 10.1186/1472-6750-8-77. PubMed 18840295.
Backbone
  Vector backbone: pCAG-RFP-int
  Backbone size w/o insert (bp): 6300
  Vector type: Mammalian Expression, RNAi
Growth in bacteria
  Bacterial resistance: Ampicillin, 100 μg/mL
  Growth temperature: 37°C
  Growth strain: DH5alpha
  Copy number: High Copy
Gene/Insert
  Gene/Insert name: miRNA
  Insert size (bp): 400
  Cloning method: Restriction Enzyme; 5′ cloning site AsiSI (not destroyed); 3′ cloning site MluI (not destroyed)
  Sequencing primers: 5′ GCTGGACATCACCTCCCACAACG; 3′ ACAGGAGGTGGGGAGCAGGAGA
Terms and licenses: Academic/Nonprofit Terms; Industry Terms: Not Available to Industry
Depositor comments: miR-E2-4 sequence: GGTACCTGCTGTTGACAGTGAGCGAGAAGTGGTGTATCTAGAGATTATAGTGAAGCCACAGATGTATAATCTCTATACACCACTTCCTGCCTACTGCCTCGGACTTCAAGGGGAATTC
How to cite: pCAG-RFP-miR-E2-4int was a gift from Zuoshang Xu (Addgene plasmid # 19824 ; http://n2t.net/addgene:19824 ; RRID:Addgene_19824)
