[The description below was written by a language model from this plasmid's Addgene catalogue record.]
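Description:
pCAG-RFP-miR-E2-4int is a mammalian expression and RNAi plasmid built on the pCAG-RFP-int backbone (about 6.3 kb without insert). It is maintained in E. coli as a high-copy plasmid under ampicillin selection. The record gives no feature table, so the origin of replication, polyadenylation signal and any mammalian selection marker are not documented. The backbone name suggests that a CAG promoter, the strong composite CMV enhancer/chicken β-actin promoter widely used for ubiquitous expression in mammalian cells, drives a red fluorescent protein. The "int" suffix suggests that the transcription unit contains an intron, although the record does not describe these elements explicitly.

The insert is an artificial miRNA cassette of roughly 400 bp, designated miR-E2-4, cloned between AsiSI and MluI sites, both of which were preserved and so remain available for excising or exchanging the hairpin. The name implies that the miRNA sits within the intron of the RFP transcript. In that layout a single Pol II transcript would yield both the processed silencing RNA and the spliced RFP message, so red fluorescence would mark the cells expressing the miRNA. The depositor supplies the hairpin sequence, but the record does not state which gene the miRNA targets.

The associated publication describes a system that uses fluorescent indicators to track conditional miRNA expression, and this plasmid belongs to that set of constructs. The record lists no recombinase sites or other conditional elements for this particular plasmid. Its documented purpose is limited to RFP-reported, Pol II-driven miRNA knockdown in mammalian cells.
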