>Addgene plasmid #19824 | pCAG-RFP-miR-E2-4int | addgene partial sequence | sequence record 25592 | DsRed1-C 5'-AGCTGGACATCACCTCCCACAACG-3'
AAACATCGTGGAACAGTCGAGCGCACCGAGGGCCGCCACCACCTGTTCCTGTAATTAATTAACAGGTAAG
TGCGATCGCTAATGCGGGAAAGCTCTTATTCGGGTGAGATGGGCTGGGGCACCATCTGGGGACCCTGACG
TGAAGTTTGTCACTGACTGGAGAACTCGGTTTGTCGTCTGTTGCGGGGGCGGCAGTTATGGCGGTGCCGT
TGGGCAGTGCACCCGTACCTTTGGGAGCGCGCGCCCTCGTCGTGTCGTGACGTCACCCGTTCTGTTGGTA
CCTGCTGTTGACAGTGAGCGAGAAGTGGTGTATCTAGAGATTATAGTGAAGCCACAGATGTATAATCTCT
ATACACCACTTCCTGCCTACTGCCTCGGACTTCAAGGGGAATTCAGGGTGGGGCCACCTGCCGGTAGGTG
TGCGGTAGGCTTTTCTCCGTCGCAGGACGCAGGGTTCGGGCCTAGGGTAGGCTCTCCTGAATCGACAGGC
GCCGGACCTCTGGCGGCCGCAACAACGCGTTCCTGACCATTCATCCTCTTTCTTTTTCCTGCAGGCTTGT
GGAAGAAATGGGACCCTGCTGCTGCTGGAGACGGCCACTGCTCCCTGAGTGTCCCGTCCCTGGGGCTCCT
GCTTCCANCATCCCGGANTTTTCCCTGCTCCCCACCTCCTGTCGTCCGGGCTGGGCCTCCAGCCCGANTT
TATCATCCCCCGGANTNCCNTAAAAAAGGCNGNCCTGAAANCNCNCCCCCCCCCCCCGNGNCTTTGGGNA
NTGNACCCAAAANNCAANCTGCCCTTGGGGTTNCCGAAACCNANCCN
